Addgene plasmid #76202: PRPS1 gRNA (BRDN0001147353)
Purpose: 3rd generation lentiviral gRNA plasmid targeting human PRPS1
Depositing lab: John Doench & David Root. Depositing organization: Broad Institute. Publication: Optimized sgRNA design to maximize activity and minimize off-target effects of CRISPR-Cas9. Doench JG, Fusi N, Sullender M, Hegde M, Vaimberg EW, Donovan KF, Smith I, Tothova Z, Wilen C, Orchard R, Virgin HW, Listgarten J, Root DE. Nat Biotechnol. 2016 Jan 18. doi: 10.1038/nbt.3437. PubMed 26780180.
Backbone
  Vector backbone: lentiGuide-Puro
  Backbone manufacturer: Zhang Lab (Addgene plasmid # 52963)
  Vector type: Mammalian Expression, Lentiviral, CRISPR
  Selectable markers: Puromycin
Growth in bacteria
  Bacterial resistance: Ampicillin, 100 μg/mL
  Growth temperature: 37°C
  Growth strain: DH5alpha
  Copy number: High Copy
Gene/Insert
  Gene/Insert name: PRPS1 (alt names: PRPS1; NM_002764.3)
  gRNA/shRNA sequence: GAAATTGGTGAAAGTGTACG
  Species: H. sapiens (human)
  Entrez Gene: PRPS1 (a.k.a. ARTS, CMTX5, DFN2, DFNX1, PPRibP, PRS-I, PRSI)
  Promoter: hU6
  Cloning method: Unknown
  Sequencing primers: 5′ U6-F; 3′ pS2-R
Terms and licenses: Academic/Nonprofit Terms; Industry Terms: Not Available to Industry
Depositor comments: The gRNA was designed to target the following Genbank reference sequence(s): NM_002764.3. Note that this plasmid does NOT contain Cas9. It should be used in conjunction with lentiCas9-Blast (Addgene #52962) or otherwise with cell lines already expressing Cas9. Browse the full kinome gRNA library at http://www.addgene.org/pooled-library/broadgpp-human-kinome/ or visit http://www.broadinstitute.org/rnai/public/ for detailed protocols and information.
How to cite: PRPS1 gRNA (BRDN0001147353) was a gift from John Doench & David Root (Addgene plasmid # 76202 ; http://n2t.net/addgene:76202 ; RRID:Addgene_76202)
