[The description below was written by a language model from this plasmid's Addgene catalogue record and pLannotate feature annotations shown in this document.]
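Description:
PRPS1 gRNA (BRDN0001147353) is a third-generation lentiviral guide RNA plasmid built on the lentiGuide-Puro backbone and designed to direct Streptococcus pyogenes Cas9 to the human PRPS1 gene. It is maintained in E. coli as a high-copy plasmid through a ColE1/pUC-type origin with ampicillin selection from the β-lactamase gene. The backbone also carries an f1 origin, an SV40 origin and poly(A) signal, and remnants of a lac/T7/T3 cloning region.

The annotated 8.3 kb sequence shows the transfer-vector architecture typical of this class. An RSV promoter fused to a truncated HIV-1 5' LTR drives Tat-independent production of the genomic RNA in packaging cells. It is followed by the Ψ packaging signal with a partial gag sequence, the Rev response element for nuclear export, a central polypurine tract, and a self-inactivating ΔU3 3' LTR that limits LTR promoter activity after integration.

Two expression units lie between the LTRs. A human U6 RNA polymerase III promoter transcribes the PRPS1-specific spacer joined to the SpCas9 gRNA scaffold. An EF-1α core promoter with its intron A drives the puromycin N-acetyltransferase gene for selection of transduced mammalian cells, and a WPRE downstream enhances transcript expression.

The plasmid does not encode Cas9, so it must be paired with a separate Cas9 vector or used in cells that already express the nuclease. The guide was designed against the PRPS1 reference transcript and belongs to a human kinome gRNA collection. It is suited to CRISPR knockout of PRPS1 in human cells, with viral delivery and puromycin enrichment.
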