Features (pLannotate 1.2.2; 29 found; start..end, strand, type, name):
     14..80      +  CDS            small t antigen (fragment): SV40 (simian virus 40) small t antigen
    106..317     +  promoter       EF-1α core promoter: core promoter for human elongation factor EF-1α
    318..1256    +  intron         EF-1α intron A: intron upstream of the start codon of human EF-1α
   1278..1877    +  CDS            PuroR (fragment): puromycin N-acetyltransferase; pac from Streptomyces; confers resistance to puromycin
   1893..2481    +  misc_feature   WPRE: woodchuck hepatitis virus posttranscriptional regulatory element
   2532..2551    +  misc_feature   cPPT/CTS (fragment): central polypurine tract and central termination sequence of HIV-1
   2553..2786    +  LTR            3' LTR (ΔU3): self-inactivating 3' long terminal repeat (LTR) from HIV-1
   2864..2985    +  polyA_signal   SV40 poly(A) signal: SV40 polyadenylation signal
   3025..3160    +  rep_origin     SV40 ori: SV40 origin of replication
   3181..3199    -  promoter       T7 promoter: promoter for bacteriophage T7 RNA polymerase
   3207..3362    +  CDS            lacZα (fragment): LacZα fragment of β-galactosidase; lacZ fragment
   3367..3795    +  rep_origin     f1 ori (sequence partly withheld): f1 bacteriophage origin of replication; arrow indicates direction of (+) strand synthesis
   3848..3952    +  promoter       AmpR promoter: bla
   3953..4813    +  CDS            AmpR: β-lactamase; bla; confers resistance to ampicillin, carbenicillin, and related antibiotics
   4984..5572    +  rep_origin     ori: high-copy-number ColE1/pMB1/pBR322/pUC origin of replication
   5755..5847    +  CDS            lacI (fragment): lac repressor; lacI; The lac repressor binds to the lac operator to inhibit transcription in E. coli. This inhibition can be relieved by adding lactose or isopropyl-β-D-thiogalactopyranoside (IPTG).
   5860..5881    +  protein_bind   CAP binding site: CAP binding activates transcription in the presence of cAMP. E. coli catabolite activator protein
   5896..5926    +  promoter       lac promoter: promoter for the E. coli lac operon
   5934..5950    +  protein_bind   lac operator: The lac repressor binds to the lac operator to inhibit transcription in E. coli. This inhibition can be relieved by adding lactose or isopropyl-β-D-thiogalactopyranoside (IPTG). lac repressor encoded by lacI
   5995..6013    +  promoter       T3 promoter: promoter for bacteriophage T3 RNA polymerase
   6041..6267    +  promoter       RSV promoter: Rous sarcoma virus enhancer/promoter
   6268..6448    +  LTR            5' LTR (truncated): truncated 5' long terminal repeat (LTR) from HIV-1
   6495..6620    +  misc_feature   HIV-1 Ψ: packaging signal of human immunodeficiency virus type 1
   6604..6967    +  CDS            HIV-1 gag (fragment): gag protein from human immunodeficiency virus 1; gag
   7113..7346    +  misc_feature   RRE: The Rev response element (RRE) of HIV-1 allows for Rev-dependent mRNA export from the nucleus to the cytoplasm.
   7723..7749    +  CDS            Rev (fragment): human immunodeficiency virus 1 (HIV-1) Rev protein; rev; enhances nuclear export of unspliced and incompletely spliced viral mRNAs
   7753..7993    +  promoter       U6 promoter: RNA polymerase III promoter for human U6 snRNA
   8023..8098    +  misc_RNA       gRNA scaffold: guide RNA scaffold for the Streptococcus pyogenes CRISPR/Cas9 system
   8154..8271    +  misc_feature   cPPT/CTS: central polypurine tract and central termination sequence of HIV-1
>Addgene plasmid #76202 | PRPS1 gRNA (BRDN0001147353) | addgene full sequence | sequence record 185382 | Addgene Assembled Sequence
CCCGGGTGCAAAGATGGATAAAGTTTTAAACAGAGAGGAATCTTTGCAGCTAATGGACCTTCTAGGTCTT
GAAAGGAGTGGGAATTGGCTCCGGTGCCCGTCAGTGGGCAGAGCGCACATCGCCCACAGTCCCCGAGAAG
TTGGGGGGAGGGGTCGGCAATTGATCCGGTGCCTAGAGAAGGTGGCGCGGGGTAAACTGGGAAAGTGATG
TCGTGTACTGGCTCCGCCTTTTTCCCGAGGGTGGGGGAGAACCGTATATAAGTGCAGTAGTCGCCGTGAA
CGTTCTTTTTCGCAACGGGTTTGCCGCCAGAACACAGGTAAGTGCCGTGTGTGGTTCCCGCGGGCCTGGC
CTCTTTACGGGTTATGGCCCTTGCGTGCCTTGAATTACTTCCACCTGGCTGCAGTACGTGATTCTTGATC
CCGAGCTTCGGGTTGGAAGTGGGTGGGAGAGTTCGAGGCCTTGCGCTTAAGGAGCCCCTTCGCCTCGTGC
TTGAGTTGAGGCCTGGCCTGGGCGCTGGGGCCGCCGCGTGCGAATCTGGTGGCACCTTCGCGCCTGTCTC
GCTGCTTTCGATAAGTCTCTAGCCATTTAAAATTTTTGATGACCTGCTGCGACGCTTTTTTTCTGGCAAG
ATAGTCTTGTAAATGCGGGCCAAGATCTGCACACTGGTATTTCGGTTTTTGGGGCCGCGGGCGGCGACGG
GGCCCGTGCGTCCCAGCGCACATGTTCGGCGAGGCGGGGCCTGCGAGCGCGGCCACCGAGAATCGGACGG
GGGTAGTCTCAAGCTGGCCGGCCTGCTCTGGTGCCTGGCCTCGCGCCGCCGTGTATCGCCCCGCCCTGGG
CGGCAAGGCTGGCCCGGTCGGCACCAGTTGCGTGAGCGGAAAGATGGCCGCTTCCCGGCCCTGCTGCAGG
GAGCTCAAAATGGAGGACGCGGCGCTCGGGAGAGCGGGCGGGTGAGTCACCCACACAAAGGAAAAGGGCC
TTTCCGTCCTCAGCCGTCGCTTCATGTGACTCCACGGAGTACCGGGCGCCGTCCAGGCACCTCGATTAGT
TCTCGAGCTTTTGGAGTACGTCGTCTTTAGGTTGGGGGGAGGGGTTTTATGCGATGGAGTTTCCCCACAC
TGAGTGGGTGGAGACTGAAGTTAGGCCAGCTTGGCACTTGATGTAATTCTCCTTGGAATTTGCCCTTTTT
GAGTTTGGATCTTGGTTCATTCTCAAGCCTCAGACAGTGGTTCAAAGTTTTTTTCTTCCATTTCAGGTGT
CGTGACGTACGGCCACCATGACCGAGTACAAGCCCACGGTGCGCCTCGCCACCCGCGACGACGTCCCCAG
GGCCGTACGCACCCTCGCCGCCGCGTTCGCCGACTACCCCGCCACGCGCCACACCGTCGATCCGGACCGC
CACATCGAGCGGGTCACCGAGCTGCAAGAACTCTTCCTCACGCGCGTCGGGCTCGACATCGGCAAGGTGT
GGGTCGCGGACGACGGCGCCGCCGTGGCGGTCTGGACCACGCCGGAGAGCGTCGAAGCGGGGGCGGTGTT
CGCCGAGATCGGCCCGCGCATGGCCGAGTTGAGCGGTTCCCGGCTGGCCGCGCAGCAACAGATGGAAGGC
CTCCTGGCGCCGCACCGGCCCAAGGAGCCCGCGTGGTTCCTGGCCACCGTCGGAGTCTCGCCCGACCACC
AGGGCAAGGGTCTGGGCAGCGCCGTCGTGCTCCCCGGAGTGGAGGCGGCCGAGCGCGCCGGGGTGCCCGC
CTTCCTGGAGACCTCCGCGCCCCGCAACCTCCCCTTCTACGAGCGGCTCGGCTTCACCGTCACCGCCGAC
GTCGAGGTGCCCGAAGGACCGCGCACCTGGTGCATGACCCGCAAGCCCGGTGCCTGAACGCGTTAAGTCG
ACAATCAACCTCTGGATTACAAAATTTGTGAAAGATTGACTGGTATTCTTAACTATGTTGCTCCTTTTAC
GCTATGTGGATACGCTGCTTTAATGCCTTTGTATCATGCTATTGCTTCCCGTATGGCTTTCATTTTCTCC
TCCTTGTATAAATCCTGGTTGCTGTCTCTTTATGAGGAGTTGTGGCCCGTTGTCAGGCAACGTGGCGTGG
TGTGCACTGTGTTTGCTGACGCAACCCCCACTGGTTGGGGCATTGCCACCACCTGTCAGCTCCTTTCCGG
GACTTTCGCTTTCCCCCTCCCTATTGCCACGGCGGAACTCATCGCCGCCTGCCTTGCCCGCTGCTGGACA
GGGGCTCGGCTGTTGGGCACTGACAATTCCGTGGTGTTGTCGGGGAAATCATCGTCCTTTCCTTGGCTGC
TCGCCTGTGTTGCCACCTGGATTCTGCGCGGGACGTCCTTCTGCTACGTCCCTTCGGCCCTCAATCCAGC
GGACCTTCCTTCCCGCGGCCTGCTGCCGGCTCTGCGGCCTCTTCCGCGTCTTCGCCTTCGCCCTCAGACG
AGTCGGATCTCCCTTTGGGCCGCCTCCCCGCGTCGACTTTAAGACCAATGACTTACAAGGCAGCTGTAGA
TCTTAGCCACTTTTTAAAAGAAAAGGGGGGACTGGAAGGGCTAATTCACTCCCAACGAAGACAAGATCTG
CTTTTTGCTTGTACTGGGTCTCTCTGGTTAGACCAGATCTGAGCCTGGGAGCTCTCTGGCTAACTAGGGA
ACCCACTGCTTAAGCCTCAATAAAGCTTGCCTTGAGTGCTTCAAGTAGTGTGTGCCCGTCTGTTGTGTGA
CTCTGGTAACTAGAGATCCCTCAGACCCTTTTAGTCAGTGTGGAAAATCTCTAGCAGTACGTATAGTAGT
TCATGTCATCTTATTATTCAGTATTTATAACTTGCAAAGAAATGAATATCAGAGAGTGAGAGGAACTTGT
TTATTGCAGCTTATAATGGTTACAAATAAAGCAATAGCATCACAAATTTCACAAATAAAGCATTTTTTTC
ACTGCATTCTAGTTGTGGTTTGTCCAAACTCATCAATGTATCTTATCATGTCTGGCTCTAGCTATCCCGC
CCCTAACTCCGCCCATCCCGCCCCTAACTCCGCCCAGTTCCGCCCATTCTCCGCCCCATGGCTGACTAAT
TTTTTTTATTTATGCAGAGGCCGAGGCCGCCTCGGCCTCTGAGCTATTCCAGAAGTAGTGAGGAGGCTTT
TTTGGAGGCCTAGGGACGTACCCAATTCGCCCTATAGTGAGTCGTATTACGCGCGCTCACTGGCCGTCGT
TTTACAACGTCGTGACTGGGAAAACCCTGGCGTTACCCAACTTAATCGCCTTGCAGCACATCCCCCTTTC
GCCAGCTGGCGTAATAGCGAAGAGGCCCGCACCGATCGCCCTTCCCAACAGTTGCGCAGCCTGAATGGCG
AATGGG
[124 nt withheld, positions 3367-3490]
C
[91 nt withheld, positions 3492-3582]
A
[49 nt withheld, positions 3584-3632]
CCTTTGACGTTGGAGTCCACGTTCTTT
[37 nt withheld, positions 3660-3696]
ACCCTATCTCGGTCTATTCTTTTGATTTATAAGGGATTTTGCCGATTTCGGCCTATTGGTTAAAAAATGA
GCTGATTTAACAAAAATTTAACGCGAATTTTAACAAAATATTAACGCTTACAATTTAGGTGGCACTTTTC
GGGGAAATGTGCGCGGAACCCCTATTTGTTTATTTTTCTAAATACATTCAAATATGTATCCGCTCATGAG
ACAATAACCCTGATAAATGCTTCAATAATATTGAAAAAGGAAGAGTATGAGTATTCAACATTTCCGTGTC
GCCCTTATTCCCTTTTTTGCGGCATTTTGCCTTCCTGTTTTTGCTCACCCAGAAACGCTGGTGAAAGTAA
AAGATGCTGAAGATCAGTTGGGTGCACGAGTGGGTTACATCGAACTGGATCTCAACAGCGGTAAGATCCT
TGAGAGTTTTCGCCCCGAAGAACGTTTTCCAATGATGAGCACTTTTAAAGTTCTGCTATGTGGCGCGGTA
TTATCCCGTATTGACGCCGGGCAAGAGCAACTCGGTCGCCGCATACACTATTCTCAGAATGACTTGGTTG
AGTACTCACCAGTCACAGAAAAGCATCTTACGGATGGCATGACAGTAAGAGAATTATGCAGTGCTGCCAT
AACCATGAGTGATAACACTGCGGCCAACTTACTTCTGACAACGATCGGAGGACCGAAGGAGCTAACCGCT
TTTTTGCACAACATGGGGGATCATGTAACTCGCCTTGATCGTTGGGAACCGGAGCTGAATGAAGCCATAC
CAAACGACGAGCGTGACACCACGATGCCTGTAGCAATGGCAACAACGTTGCGCAAACTATTAACTGGCGA
ACTACTTACTCTAGCTTCCCGGCAACAATTAATAGACTGGATGGAGGCGGATAAAGTTGCAGGACCACTT
CTGCGCTCGGCCCTTCCGGCTGGCTGGTTTATTGCTGATAAATCTGGAGCCGGTGAGCGTGGGTCTCGCG
GTATCATTGCAGCACTGGGGCCAGATGGTAAGCCCTCCCGTATCGTAGTTATCTACACGACGGGGAGTCA
GGCAACTATGGATGAACGAAATAGACAGATCGCTGAGATAGGTGCCTCACTGATTAAGCATTGGTAACTG
TCAGACCAAGTTTACTCATATATACTTTAGATTGATTTAAAACTTCATTTTTAATTTAAAAGGATCTAGG
TGAAGATCCTTTTTGATAATCTCATGACCAAAATCCCTTAACGTGAGTTTTCGTTCCACTGAGCGTCAGA
CCCCGTAGAAAAGATCAAAGGATCTTCTTGAGATCCTTTTTTTCTGCGCGTAATCTGCTGCTTGCAAACA
AAAAAACCACCGCTACCAGCGGTGGTTTGTTTGCCGGATCAAGAGCTACCAACTCTTTTTCCGAAGGTAA
CTGGCTTCAGCAGAGCGCAGATACCAAATACTGTTCTTCTAGTGTAGCCGTAGTTAGGCCACCACTTCAA
GAACTCTGTAGCACCGCCTACATACCTCGCTCTGCTAATCCTGTTACCAGTGGCTGCTGCCAGTGGCGAT
AAGTCGTGTCTTACCGGGTTGGACTCAAGACGATAGTTACCGGATAAGGCGCAGCGGTCGGGCTGAACGG
GGGGTTCGTGCACACAGCCCAGCTTGGAGCGAACGACCTACACCGAACTGAGATACCTACAGCGTGAGCT
ATGAGAAAGCGCCACGCTTCCCGAAGGGAGAAAGGCGGACAGGTATCCGGTAAGCGGCAGGGTCGGAACA
GGAGAGCGCACGAGGGAGCTTCCAGGGGGAAACGCCTGGTATCTTTATAGTCCTGTCGGGTTTCGCCACC
TCTGACTTGAGCGTCGATTTTTGTGATGCTCGTCAGGGGGGCGGAGCCTATGGAAAAACGCCAGCAACGC
GGCCTTTTTACGGTTCCTGGCCTTTTGCTGGCCTTTTGCTCACATGTTCTTTCCTGCGTTATCCCCTGAT
TCTGTGGATAACCGTATTACCGCCTTTGAGTGAGCTGATACCGCTCGCCGCAGCCGAACGACCGAGCGCA
GCGAGTCAGTGAGCGAGGAAGCGGAAGAGCGCCCAATACGCAAACCGCCTCTCCCCGCGCGTTGGCCGAT
TCATTAATGCAGCTGGCACGACAGGTTTCCCGACTGGAAAGCGGGCAGTGAGCGCAACGCAATTAATGTG
AGTTAGCTCACTCATTAGGCACCCCAGGCTTTACACTTTATGCTTCCGGCTCGTATGTTGTGTGGAATTG
TGAGCGGATAACAATTTCACACAGGAAACAGCTATGACCATGATTACGCCAAGCGCGCAATTAACCCTCA
CTAAAGGGAACAAAAGCTGGAGCTGCAAGCTTAATGTAGTCTTATGCAATACTCTTGTAGTCTTGCAACA
TGGTAACGATGAGTTAGCAACATGCCTTACAAGGAGAGAAAAAGCACCGTGCATGCCGATTGGTGGAAGT
AAGGTGGTACGATCGTGCCTTATTAGGAAGGCAACAGACGGGTCTGACATGGATTGGACGAACCACTGAA
TTGCCGCATTGCAGAGATATTGTATTTAAGTGCCTAGCTCGATACATAAACGGGTCTCTCTGGTTAGACC
AGATCTGAGCCTGGGAGCTCTCTGGCTAACTAGGGAACCCACTGCTTAAGCCTCAATAAAGCTTGCCTTG
AGTGCTTCAAGTAGTGTGTGCCCGTCTGTTGTGTGACTCTGGTAACTAGAGATCCCTCAGACCCTTTTAG
TCAGTGTGGAAAATCTCTAGCAGTGGCGCCCGAACAGGGACTTGAAAGCGAAAGGGAAACCAGAGGAGCT
CTCTCGACGCAGGACTCGGCTTGCTGAAGCGCGCACGGCAAGAGGCGAGGGGCGGCGACTGGTGAGTACG
CCAAAAATTTTGACTAGCGGAGGCTAGAAGGAGAGAGATGGGTGCGAGAGCGTCAGTATTAAGCGGGGGA
GAATTAGATCGCGATGGGAAAAAATTCGGTTAAGGCCAGGGGGAAAGAAAAAATATAAATTAAAACATAT
AGTATGGGCAAGCAGGGAGCTAGAACGATTCGCAGTTAATCCTGGCCTGTTAGAAACATCAGAAGGCTGT
AGACAAATACTGGGACAGCTACAACCATCCCTTCAGACAGGATCAGAAGAACTTAGATCATTATATAATA
CAGTAGCAACCCTCTATTGTGTGCATCAAAGGATAGAGATAAAAGACACCAAGGAAGCTTTAGACAAGAT
AGAGGAAGAGCAAAACAAAAGTAAGACCACCGCACAGCAAGCGGCCGCTGATCTTCAGACCTGGAGGAGG
AGATATGAGGGACAATTGGAGAAGTGAATTATATAAATATAAAGTAGTAAAAATTGAACCATTAGGAGTA
GCACCCACCAAGGCAAAGAGAAGAGTGGTGCAGAGAGAAAAAAGAGCAGTGGGAATAGGAGCTTTGTTCC
TTGGGTTCTTGGGAGCAGCAGGAAGCACTATGGGCGCAGCGTCAATGACGCTGACGGTACAGGCCAGACA
ATTATTGTCTGGTATAGTGCAGCAGCAGAACAATTTGCTGAGGGCTATTGAGGCGCAACAGCATCTGTTG
CAACTCACAGTCTGGGGCATCAAGCAGCTCCAGGCAAGAATCCTGGCTGTGGAAAGATACCTAAAGGATC
AACAGCTCCTGGGGATTTGGGGTTGCTCTGGAAAACTCATTTGCACCACTGCTGTGCCTTGGAATGCTAG
TTGGAGTAATAAATCTCTGGAACAGATTTGGAATCACACGACCTGGATGGAGTGGGACAGAGAAATTAAC
AATTACACAAGCTTAATACACTCCTTAATTGAAGAATCGCAAAACCAGCAAGAAAAGAATGAACAAGAAT
TATTGGAATTAGATAAATGGGCAAGTTTGTGGAATTGGTTTAACATAACAAATTGGCTGTGGTATATAAA
ATTATTCATAATGATAGTAGGAGGCTTGGTAGGTTTAAGAATAGTTTTTGCTGTACTTTCTATAGTGAAT
AGAGTTAGGCAGGGATATTCACCATTATCGTTTCAGACCCACCTCCCAACCCCGAGGGGACCCAGAGAGG
GCCTATTTCCCATGATTCCTTCATATTTGCATATACGATACAAGGCTGTTAGAGAGATAATTAGAATTAA
TTTGACTGTAAACACAAAGATATTAGTACAAAATACGTGACGTAGAAAGTAATAATTTCTTGGGTAGTTT
GCAGTTTTAAAATTATGTTTTAAAATGGACTATCATATGCTTACCGTAACTTGAAAGTATTTCGATTTCT
TGGCTTTATATATCTTGTGGAAAGGACGAAACACCGGAAATTGGTGAAAGTGTACGGTTTTAGAGCTAGA
AATAGCAAGTTAAAATAAGGCTAGTCCGTTATCAACTTGAAAAAGTGGCACCGAGTCGGTGCTTTTTTAA
GCTTGGCGTAACTAGATCTTGAGACAAATGGCAGTATTCATCCACAATTTTAAAAGAAAAGGGGGGATTG
GGGGGTACAGTGCAGGGGAAAGAATAGTAGACATAATAGCAACAGACATACAAACTAAAGAATTACAAAA
ACAAATTACAAAAATTCAAAATTTTCGGGTTTATTACAGGGACAGCAGAGATCCACTTTGGCGCCGGCTC
GAGGGGG
