>Addgene plasmid #76202 | PRPS1 gRNA (BRDN0001147353) | depositor partial sequence | sequence record 143662 | Target Sequence
GAAATTGGTGAAAGTGTACG
