>Addgene plasmid #76202 | PRPS1 gRNA (BRDN0001147353) | addgene partial sequence | sequence record 185381 | hU6-F
TAGAAAGTAATAATTTCTTGGGTAGTTTGCAGTTTTAAAATTATGTTTTAAAATGGACTATCATATGCTT
ACCGTAACTTGAAAGTATTTCGATTTCTTGGCTTTATATATCTTGTGGAAAGGACGAAACACCGGAAATT
GGTGAAAGTGTACGGTTTTAGAGCTAGAAATAGCAAGTTAAAATAAGGCTAGTCCGTTATCAACTTGAAA
AAGTGGCACCGAGTCGGTGCTTTTTTAAGCTTGGCGTAACTAGATCTTGAGACAAATGGCAGTATTCATC
CACAATTTTAAAAGAAAAGGGGGGATTGGGGGGTACAGTGCAGGGGAAAGAATAGTAGACATAATAGCAA
CAGACATACAAACTAAAGAATTACAAAAACAAATTACAAAAATTCAAAATTTTCGGGTTTATTACAGGGA
CAGCAGAGATCCACTTTGGCGCCGGCTCGAGGGGGCCCGGGTGCAAAGATGGATAAAGTTTTAAACAGAG
AGGAATCTTTGCAGCTAATGGACCTTCTAGGTCTTGAAAGGAGTGGGAATTGGCTCCGGTGCCCGTCAGT
GGGCAGAGCG
